>Addgene plasmid #52433 | Human HMG-CoA lyase (HL) | addgene partial sequence | sequence record 82488 | pBRrevBam 5'-GGTGATGTCGGCGATATAGG-3'
ATGCGTCCGGCGTAGAGGATCGAGATCGATCTCGATCCCGCGAAATTAATACGACTCACTATAGGGGAAT
TGTGAGCGGATAACAATTCCCCTCTAGAAATAATTTTGTTTAACTTTAAGAAGGAGATATACATATGCAC
CATCATCATCATCATTCTTCTGGTCTGGTGCCACGCGGTTCTGGTATGAAAGAAACCGCTGCTGCTAAAT
TCGAACGCCAGCACATGGACAGCCCAGATCTGGGTACCGACGACGACGACAAGGCCATGGGCACTTTACC
AAAGCGGGTGAAAATTGTGGAAGTTGGTCCCCGAGATGGACTACAAAATGAAAAGAATATCGTATCTACT
CCAGTGAAAATCAAGCTGATAGACATGCTTTCTGAAGCAGGACTCTCTGTTATAGAAACCACCAGCTTTG
TGTCTCCTAAGTGGGTTCCCCAGATGGGTGACCACACTGAAGTCTTGAAGGGCATTCAGAAGTTTCCTGG
CATCAACTACCCAGTCCTGACCCCAAATTTGAAAGGCTTCGAGGCAGCGGTTGCTGCTGGAGCCAAGGAA
GTAGTCATCTTTGGAGCTGCCTCAGAGCTCTTCACCAAGAAGAACATCAATTGTTCCATAGAGGAGAGTT
TTCAGAGGTTTGACGCAATCCTGAAGGCAGCGCAGTCAGCCAATATTTCTGTGCGGGGGTACGTCTCCTG
TGCTCTTGGCTGCCCTTATGAAGGGAAGATCTCCCCAGCTAAAGTAGCTGAGGTCACCAAGAAGTTCTAC
TCAATGGGCTGCTACGAGATCTCCCTGGGGGACACCATTGGTGTGGGCACCCCAGGGATCATGAAAGACA
TGCTATCTGCTGTCATGCAGGAAGTGCCTCTGGCTGCCCTGGCTGTCCACTG
