>Addgene plasmid #52433 | Human HMG-CoA lyase (HL) | addgene partial sequence | sequence record 82493 | T7term 5'-GCTAGTTATTGCTCAGCGG-3'
CAGCCGGATCTCAGTGGTGGTGGTGGTGGTGCTCGAGTGCGGCCGCAAGCTTGTCGACGGAGCTCGAATT
CGGATCCAGGTGGGCAAGGGGCTCAGAGTTTACAGGTAGCCTGAGCCACTTTGGAGCTAGTTTTTCTGTT
CAGGGCTTGACAGATAAAGTTTCCAGCTTCCAGAAGCTTCTGGAGATTCACACCCGTGTGAATGCCCAAG
CCCTCTAGCATGTAGACCAGGTCTTCTGTGGCCAAGTTTCCTGATGCCCCCTGTGCGTAGGGACAGCCTC
CAAGTCCTGCCACAGAAGAGTCCACGACACTCACTCCCATCTGCAGGGCCATCAAGGTGTTGGTCAGGGC
TTGACCATAGGTGTCATGGCAGTGGACAGCCAGGGCAGCCAGAGGCACTTCCTGCATGACAGCAGATAGC
ATGTCTTTCATGATCCCTGGGGTGCCCACACCAATGGTGTCCCCCAGGGAGATCTCGTAGCAGCCCATTG
AGTAGAACTTCTTGGTGACCTCAGCTACTTTAGCTGGGGAGATCTTCCCTTCATAAGGGCAGCCAAGAGC
ACAGGAGACGTACCCCCGCACAGAAATATTGGCTGACTGCGCTGCCTTCAGGATTGCGTCAAACCTCTGA
AAACTCTCCTCTATGGAACAATTGATGTTCTTCTTGGTGAAGAGCTCTGAGGCAGCTCCAAAGATGACTA
CTTCCTTGGCTCCAGCAGCAACCGCTGCCTCGAAGCCTTTCAAATTTGGGGTCAGGACTGGGTAGTTGAT
GCCAGGAAACTTCTGAATGCCCTTCAAGACTTCAGTGTGGTCACCCATC
