[The description below was written by a language model from this plasmid's Addgene catalogue record.]
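Description:
Human HMG-CoA lyase (HL) is a bacterial expression plasmid built on the Novagen pET30b backbone, carrying the human HMGCL coding sequence under control of the T7 promoter. It is selected with kanamycin and is recorded as high copy, with propagation in a standard cloning strain (DH5alpha). As with other pET vectors, transcription from the T7 promoter depends on T7 RNA polymerase, so protein production would normally be carried out in a host that supplies that polymerase; the record does not name an expression strain. No feature table accompanies the entry, so details such as the origin of replication, the lac operator/repressor elements and the terminator are not itemised, although the listed sequencing primers (T7 and T7 terminal) flank the expression cassette.

The insert encodes the mature mitochondrial form of human 3-hydroxy-3-methylglutaryl-CoA lyase, meaning the form of the enzyme without the mitochondrial targeting presequence. It was introduced by restriction cloning using BamHI and NcoI sites, both of which are retained; the record lists BamHI as the 5′ site and NcoI as the 3′ site. The catalogue lists two backbone-derived N-terminal tags, a His tag for immobilised metal affinity purification and an S tag for detection or affinity capture.

The stated purpose is bacterial expression of recombinant human HL. The associated work concerns the influence of the enzyme's multiple cysteines on catalytic activity and on formation of inter-subunit adducts, so the plasmid is suited to producing purified enzyme for biochemical and structure-function studies and to serving as a template for mutagenesis.
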