Addgene plasmid #52433: Human HMG-CoA lyase (HL)
Purpose: bacterial expression of human HMG-CoA lyase (HL)
Depositing lab: Henry Miziorko. Depositing organization: University of Missouri at Kansas City. Publication: Influence of multiple cysteines on human 3-hydroxy-3-methylglutaryl-CoA lyase activity and formation of inter-subunit adducts. Montgomery C, Miziorko HM. Arch Biochem Biophys. 2011 Jul;511(1-2):48-55. doi: 10.1016/j.abb.2011.04.004. Epub 2011 Apr 13. PubMed 21514269.
Backbone
  Vector backbone: pET30b
  Backbone manufacturer: Novagen
  Vector type: Bacterial Expression
Growth in bacteria
  Bacterial resistance: Kanamycin, 50 μg/mL
  Growth temperature: 37°C
  Growth strain: DH5alpha
  Copy number: High Copy
Gene/Insert
  Gene/Insert name: HMG CoA lyase (alt name: HMGCL)
  Species: H. sapiens (human)
  Entrez Gene: HMGCL (a.k.a. HL)
  Promoter: T7
  Tag / fusion protein: His (N terminal on backbone); S (N terminal on backbone)
  Cloning method: Restriction Enzyme; 5′ cloning site BamHI (not destroyed); 3′ cloning site NcoI (not destroyed)
  Sequencing primers: 5′ T7; 3′ T7 terminal
Terms and licenses: Academic/Nonprofit Terms; Industry Terms: Not Available to Industry
Depositor comments: Encodes the mature mitochondrial form of human HMGCL.
How to cite: Human HMG-CoA lyase (HL) was a gift from Henry Miziorko (Addgene plasmid # 52433 ; http://n2t.net/addgene:52433 ; RRID:Addgene_52433)
